Addgene plasmid #50649: pHIS3p:yomWasabi-Tub1+3'UTR::TRP1
Depositing lab: Wei-Lih Lee. Depositing organization: University of Massachusetts, Amherst. Publication: Improved Plasmids for Fluorescent Protein Tagging of Microtubules in Saccharomyces cerevisiae. Markus SM, Omer S, Baranowski K, Lee WL. Traffic. 2015 Jul;16(7):773-86. doi: 10.1111/tra.12276. Epub 2015 Apr 28. PubMed 25711127.
Backbone
  Vector backbone: pFA6a
  Vector type: Yeast Expression
  Selectable markers: TRP1
Growth in bacteria
  Bacterial resistance: Ampicillin, 100 μg/mL
  Growth temperature: 37°C
  Growth strain: DH5alpha
  Copy number: High Copy
Gene/Insert
  Gene/Insert name: yomWasabi-Tub1 (alt name: yomWasabi-a-tubulin)
  Species: S. cerevisiae (budding yeast)
  Insert size (bp): 2174
  Promoter: HIS3p
  Tag / fusion protein: yomWasabi (N terminal on insert)
  Cloning method: Restriction Enzyme; 5′ cloning site XhoI (not destroyed); 3′ cloning site SalI (not destroyed)
  Sequencing primers: 5′ T7; 3′ SP6
Terms and licenses: Academic/Nonprofit Terms; Industry Terms: Not Available to Industry
How to cite: pHIS3p:yomWasabi-Tub1+3'UTR::TRP1 was a gift from Wei-Lih Lee (Addgene plasmid # 50649 ; http://n2t.net/addgene:50649 ; RRID:Addgene_50649)
