[The description below was written by a language model from this plasmid's Addgene catalogue record and pLannotate feature annotations shown in this document.]
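Description:
pHIS3p:yomWasabi-Tub1+3'UTR::TRP1 is a 6.6 kb yeast expression plasmid built on the pFA6a backbone and designed for fluorescent labelling of microtubules in Saccharomyces cerevisiae. In E. coli it is maintained at high copy through a ColE1/pUC-type origin and selected with ampicillin via the β-lactamase gene. For yeast it carries the TRP1 auxotrophic marker under its own promoter, allowing selection in trp1 strains. The feature table shows no yeast replication origin or centromere (no 2μ or CEN/ARS element). This suggests the plasmid is meant to be integrated into the genome rather than kept as an episome, although the record does not spell out the integration strategy or target locus.

The payload is a fusion of yomWasabi to the N-terminus of Tub1, the major budding yeast α-tubulin. mWasabi is a constitutively fluorescent green protein derived from Clavularia, and the "yo" prefix presumably denotes a yeast codon-optimised version. Expression is driven by the HIS3 promoter. The annotated mWasabi and TUB1 coding regions are separated by a gap of roughly 150 nt that is not annotated. Downstream of the TUB1 coding sequence lies native 3' flanking sequence, as indicated by "+3'UTR" in the name; a short annotated fragment of ALO1 there most likely reflects neighbouring genomic sequence carried along with it. The insert was cloned between XhoI and SalI sites, both preserved. T7 and SP6 promoters lie at the outer ends of the TRP1 marker and fusion cassette and serve as sequencing primer sites. The small rop, lacI and bom fragments are backbone remnants. The plasmid belongs to a series of improved tools for tagging microtubules for live-cell imaging of the spindle and cytoplasmic microtubules.
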