Features (pLannotate 1.2.2; 16 found; start..end, strand, type, name):
     88..123     -  CDS            rop (fragment): Rop protein, which maintains plasmids at low copy number; rop
    218..322     +  promoter       AmpR promoter: bla
    323..1183    +  CDS            AmpR: β-lactamase; bla; confers resistance to ampicillin, carbenicillin, and related antibiotics
   1354..1942    +  rep_origin     ori: high-copy-number ColE1/pMB1/pBR322/pUC origin of replication
   2125..2178    +  CDS            lacI (fragment): lac repressor; lacI; The lac repressor binds to the lac operator to inhibit transcription in E. coli. This inhibition can be relieved by adding lactose or isopropyl-β-D-thiogalactopyranoside (IPTG).
   2200..2218    +  promoter       T7 promoter: promoter for bacteriophage T7 RNA polymerase
   2254..2298    +  misc_feature   bom (fragment): basis of mobility region from pBR322
   2436..2583    +  promoter       TRP1 promoter: S. cerevisiae TRP1
   2584..3258    +  CDS            TRP1: phosphoribosylanthranilate isomerase, required for tryptophan biosynthesis; S. cerevisiae TRP1; yeast auxotrophic marker
   3309..3360    +  misc_feature   bom (fragment): basis of mobility region from pBR322
   3423..3609    +  promoter       HIS3 promoter: S. cerevisiae HIS3
   3616..4323    +  CDS            mWasabi: mWasabi is a basic (constitutively fluorescent) green fluorescent protein published in 2008, derived from Clavularia sp.. It has high acid sensitivity.
   4470..5786    +  CDS            TUB1: TBA1_YEAST - Experimental evidence at protein level: Swiss-Prot protein existence level 1. Tubulin is the major constituent of microtubules. It binds two moles of GTP, one at an exchangeable site on the beta chain and one at a non-exchangeable site on the alpha chain. From Saccharomyces cerevisiae (strain ATCC 204508 / S288c) (Baker's yeast).
   6359..6424    +  CDS            ALO1 (fragment): ALO_YEAST - Experimental evidence at protein level: Swiss-Prot protein existence level 1. Can oxidize L-gulono-1,4-lactone as well as D-arabinono-1,4- lactone and L-galactono-1,4-lactone. From Saccharomyces cerevisiae (strain ATCC 204508 / S288c) (Baker's yeast).
   6448..6466    -  promoter       SP6 promoter: promoter for bacteriophage SP6 RNA polymerase
   6529..6580    -  misc_feature   bom (fragment): basis of mobility region from pBR322
>Addgene plasmid #50649 | pHIS3p:yomWasabi-Tub1+3'UTR::TRP1 | depositor full sequence | sequence record 75764 | Full Sequence
AACACCCGCTGACGCGCCCTGACGGGCTTGTCTGCTCCCGGCATCCGCTTACAGACAAGCTGTGACCGTC
TCCGGGAGCTGCATGTGTCAGAGGTTTTCACCGTCATCACCGAAACGCGCGAGACGAAAGGGCCTCGTGA
TACGCCTATTTTTATAGGTTAATGTCATGATAATAATGGTTTCTTAGACGTCAGGTGGCACTTTTCGGGG
AAATGTGCGCGGAACCCCTATTTGTTTATTTTTCTAAATACATTCAAATATGTATCCGCTCATGAGACAA
TAACCCTGATAAATGCTTCAATAATATTGAAAAAGGAAGAGTATGAGTATTCAACATTTCCGTGTCGCCC
TTATTCCCTTTTTTGCGGCATTTTGCCTTCCTGTTTTTGCTCACCCAGAAACGCTGGTGAAAGTAAAAGA
TGCTGAAGATCAGTTGGGTGCACGAGTGGGTTACATCGAACTGGATCTCAACAGCGGTAAGATCCTTGAG
AGTTTTCGCCCCGAAGAACGTTTTCCAATGATGAGCACTTTTAAAGTTCTGCTATGTGGCGCGGTATTAT
CCCGTATTGACGCCGGGCAAGAGCAACTCGGTCGCCGCATACACTATTCTCAGAATGACTTGGTTGAGTA
CTCACCAGTCACAGAAAAGCATCTTACGGATGGCATGACAGTAAGAGAATTATGCAGTGCTGCCATAACC
ATGAGTGATAACACTGCGGCCAACTTACTTCTGACAACGATCGGAGGACCGAAGGAGCTAACCGCTTTTT
TGCACAACATGGGGGATCATGTAACTCGCCTTGATCGTTGGGAACCGGAGCTGAATGAAGCCATACCAAA
CGACGAGCGTGACACCACGATGCCTGTAGCAATGGCAACAACGTTGCGCAAACTATTAACTGGCGAACTA
CTTACTCTAGCTTCCCGGCAACAATTAATAGACTGGATGGAGGCGGATAAAGTTGCAGGACCACTTCTGC
GCTCGGCCCTTCCGGCTGGCTGGTTTATTGCTGATAAATCTGGAGCCGGTGAGCGTGGGTCTCGCGGTAT
CATTGCAGCACTGGGGCCAGATGGTAAGCCCTCCCGTATCGTAGTTATCTACACGACGGGGAGTCAGGCA
ACTATGGATGAACGAAATAGACAGATCGCTGAGATAGGTGCCTCACTGATTAAGCATTGGTAACTGTCAG
ACCAAGTTTACTCATATATACTTTAGATTGATTTAAAACTTCATTTTTAATTTAAAAGGATCTAGGTGAA
GATCCTTTTTGATAATCTCATGACCAAAATCCCTTAACGTGAGTTTTCGTTCCACTGAGCGTCAGACCCC
GTAGAAAAGATCAAAGGATCTTCTTGAGATCCTTTTTTTCTGCGCGTAATCTGCTGCTTGCAAACAAAAA
AACCACCGCTACCAGCGGTGGTTTGTTTGCCGGATCAAGAGCTACCAACTCTTTTTCCGAAGGTAACTGG
CTTCAGCAGAGCGCAGATACCAAATACTGTCCTTCTAGTGTAGCCGTAGTTAGGCCACCACTTCAAGAAC
TCTGTAGCACCGCCTACATACCTCGCTCTGCTAATCCTGTTACCAGTGGCTGCTGCCAGTGGCGATAAGT
CGTGTCTTACCGGGTTGGACTCAAGACGATAGTTACCGGATAAGGCGCAGCGGTCGGGCTGAACGGGGGG
TTCGTGCACACAGCCCAGCTTGGAGCGAACGACCTACACCGAACTGAGATACCTACAGCGTGAGCATTGA
GAAAGCGCCACGCTTCCCGAAGGGAGAAAGGCGGACAGGTATCCGGTAAGCGGCAGGGTCGGAACAGGAG
AGCGCACGAGGGAGCTTCCAGGGGGAAACGCCTGGTATCTTTATAGTCCTGTCGGGTTTCGCCACCTCTG
ACTTGAGCGTCGATTTTTGTGATGCTCGTCAGGGGGGCGGAGCCTATGGAAAAACGCCAGCAACGCGGCC
TTTTTACGGTTCCTGGCCTTTTGCTGGCCTTTTGCTCACATGTTCTTTCCTGCGTTATCCCCTGATTCTG
TGGATAACCGTATTACCGCCTTTGAGTGAGCTGATACCGCTCGCCGCAGCCGAACGACCGAGCGCAGCGA
GTCAGTGAGCGAGGAAGCGGAAGAGCGCCCAATACGCAAACCGCCTCTCCCCGCGCGTTGGCCGATTCAT
TAATGCAGGTTAACCTGGCTTATCGAAATTAATACGACTCACTATAGGGAGACCGGCAGATCCGCGGCCG
CATAGGCCACTAGTTAACTATGCGGCATCAGAGCAGATTGTACTGAGAGTGCACCATAGATCACGACATT
ACTATATATATAATATAGGAAGCATTTAATAGAACAGCATCGTAATATATGTGTACTTTGCAGTTATGAC
GCCAGATGGCAGTAGTGGAAGATATTCTTTATTGAAAAATAGCTTGTCACCTTACGTACAATCTTGATCC
GGAGCTTTTCTTTTTTTGCCGATTAAGAATTAATTCGGTCGAAAAAAGAAAAGGAGAGGGCCAAGAGGGA
GGGCATTGGTGACTATTGAGCACGTGAGTATACGTGATTAAGCACACAAAGGCAGCTTGGAGTATGTCTG
TTATTAATTTCACAGGTAGTTCTGGTCCATTGGTGAAAGTTTGCGGCTTGCAGAGCACAGAGGCCGCAGA
ATGTGCTCTAGATTCCGATGCTGACTTGCTGGGTATTATATGTGTGCCCAATAGAAAGAGAACAATTGAC
CCGGTTATTGCAAGGAAAATTTCAAGTCTTGTAAAAGCATATAAAAATAGTTCAGGCACTCCGAAATACT
TGGTTGGCGTGTTTCGTAATCAACCTAAGGAGGATGTTTTGGCTCTGGTCAATGATTACGGCATTGATAT
CGTCCAACTGCATGGAGATGAGTCGTGGCAAGAATACCAAGAGTTCCTCGGTTTGCCAGTTATTAAAAGA
CTCGTATTTCCAAAAGACTGCAACATACTACTCAGTGCAGCTTCACAGAAACCTCATTCGTTTATTCCCT
TGTTTGATTCAGAAGCAGGTGGGACAGGTGAACTTTTGGATTGGAACTCGATTTCTGACTGGGTTGGAAG
GCAAGAGAGCCCCGAAAGCTTACATTTTATGTTAGCTGGTGGACTGACGCCAGAAAATGTTGGTGATGCG
CTTAGATTAAATGGCGTTATTGGTGTTGATGTAAGCGGAGGTGTGGAGACAAATGGTGTAAAAGACTCTA
ACAAAATAGCAAATTTCGTCAAAAATGCTAAGAAATAGGTTATTACTGAGTAGTATTTATTTAAGTATTG
TTTGTGCACTTGCCGATCTATGCGGTGTGAAATACCGCACAGATGCGTAAGGAGAAAATACCGCATCAGG
GGCGCGCCTTAATTAACCACTAAAGGGAACAAAAGCTGGTACCCTATTACTCTTGGCCTCCTCTAGTACA
CTCTATATTTTTTTATGCCTCGGTAATGATTTTCATTTTTTTTTTCCACCTAGCGGATGACTCTTTTTTT
TTCTTAGCGATTGGCATTATCACATAATGAATTATACATTATATAAAGTAATGTGATTTCTTCGAAGAAT
ATACTAAAAAATGAGCAGGCAAGATAAACGAAGGCAAAGCTCGAGATGGTAAGTAAAGGTGAAGAGACAA
CTATGGGGGTAATCAAACCAGACATGAAGATCAAACTGAAAATGGAAGGTAACGTTAATGGCCACGCGTT
TGTTATTGAAGGTGAAGGAGAGGGGAAACCTTACGACGGAACCAACACTATCAATTTGGAGGTTAAGGAA
GGTGCACCATTACCATTCAGCTATGACATCTTAACAACTGCATTTTCATACGGCAACAGAGCTTTTACCA
AGTACCCTGACGATATACCAAATTACTTCAAACAATCCTTTCCTGAAGGTTATTCATGGGAGAGAACAAT
GACGTTTGAAGATAAGGGCATTGTCAAGGTCAAATCTGACATTTCTATGGAAGAGGATTCATTCATCTAC
GAGATTCACCTCAAGGGCGAAAACTTCCCACCAAATGGTCCAGTGATGCAAAAGGAAACTACTGGATGGG
ATGCTTCTACAGAAAGGATGTACGTGAGAGATGGAGTCTTAAAAGGTGATGTTAAAATGAAGTTGCTACT
TGAAGGTGGTGGCCATCATAGAGTTGATTTCAAAACAATCTACAGAGCCAAAAAGGCTGTAAAACTTCCT
GATTATCATTTTGTGGATCATCGTATAGAAATTCTAAACCACGACAAAGATTACAATAAGGTCACTGTTT
ATGAAATAGCAGTTGCCAGAAATTCTACAGATGGAATGGATGAATTGTACAAAGGATCCATGAGAGAAGT
TATTAGTATTAATGGTATGTTCGATTTGCCCGTCCAGGCTAGATCTTTTTTTTGTTAGTTCATTTTGGCG
TTTCATCTTTCATTACTAACTTCAACGCAAAATTTTTTTTTTTTTGATTTCTCTTTACAGTCGGTCAAGC
TGGTTGTCAGATTGGTAATGCCTGTTGGGAATTATATTCCCTTGAGCACGGTATTAAGCCGGATGGACAT
CTAGAAGATGGCCTTTCAAAGCCGAAGGGAGGAGAAGAGGGTTTCTCCACGTTTTTCCATGAAACCGGCT
ACGGTAAGTTCGTTCCAAGGGCTATTTACGTGGATTTAGAGCCCAACGTTATTGACGAAGTCCGTAACGG
TCCTTACAAGGACTTGTTCCATCCAGAACAGTTGATCAGTGGTAAGGAGGACGCGGCTAATAATTATGCA
AGAGGCCATTACACCGTTGGTAGAGAAATTTTGGGCGATGTTCTGGATAGGATTAGAAAACTGGCAGACC
AATGTGATGGGTTACAAGGGTTCTTGTTTACCCATTCTCTTGGTGGTGGTACTGGTTCCGGTCTAGGGTC
CTTACTGTTGGAAGAACTATCCGCTGAATACGGTAAGAAATCCAAGCTGGAATTTGCCGTATACCCTGCT
CCACAAGTGTCTACTTCTGTGGTTGAGCCTTACAACACAGTTTTAACTACACATACTACATTGGAACATG
CAGATTGTACTTTCATGGTCGATAATGAGGCTATTTACGACATGTGCAAAAGAAACTTGGATATCCCAAG
ACCAAGCTTTGCAAACTTAAACAACCTAATTGCTCAAGTGGTATCATCTGTTACAGCATCATTGAGATTC
GACGGTTCATTAAATGTAGATTTGAACGAATTTCAAACCAATTTGGTTCCATATCCAAGAATTCATTTCC
CCTTAGTTTCATATTCTCCAGTCTTATCCAAATCAAAGGCATTCCATGAGTCCAACTCTGTGTCAGAAAT
TACAAACGCTTGTTTTGAACCTGGTAACCAGATGGTCAAGTGTGATCCAAGAGATGGTAAATACATGGCT
ACTTGTCTGTTATACAGGGGTGATGTGGTAACAAGAGATGTTCAAAGAGCTGTCGAGCAGGTGAAAAACA
AGAAGACCGTCCAATTGGTTGATTGGTGTCCAACTGGTTTCAAGATCGGTATTTGCTACGAACCTCCAAC
TGCCACACCAAACTCACAATTGGCCACTGTGGATAGGGCCGTCTGTATGTTGTCAAATACCACATCCATT
GCTGAGGCTTGGAAGAGAATCGATAGAAAATTCGATTTAATGTATGCCAAACGTGCTTTCGTCCACTGGT
ATGTCGGTGAAGGTATGGAAGAAGGTGAATTCACCGAAGCTAGAGAAGATTTGGCTGCTTTAGAAAGAGA
TTACATCGAAGTGGGTGCCGACTCATACGCTGAGGAAGAGGAATTTTAAGGTTCACTCTCGCCCCCAACC
TCCTTATCCTTTCTATATTTCAAGTATATTGTAAAAAAAAAAATTCCCCCTACTGTTATATCTCTTTGGT
GATATCTTATCTATAATCTACTTATTATATTTCTCTAATATCTATGTACAAAAAATAAAAAAAAAAACCA
TTCTCCTTCTCTAACCTGCATTTGATGAAAGCTTAGTAAGTCTCATCGTAGTTGATGGGCCAAAGACATT
TGTACTTGTTTCATCAGATTCTTACATCACCCATTTCCATGATTATTTCACGGATTTCATTAGTAATTGC
ATTTTTGTATCCCTAGTTCCTTTTCTCCCGCCTTGCCGTCGAATTGAAAAAAAAAATGGAAATGAGGACA
TCTTCCATTGATATCCAGGACAAAGCAAGAGTAGAAGTAACTATTAGCAAGGAGAATTCCAAAAATAGTG
AACTTCAAGGTAAGCAGATCTATAGTTTCAATATCTGATTTTCTGCTTTTCAAAACTTAAAATTCATTAG
AAGGTAAAACAAGAACCCGTAAAATTAAAGTTACCGATATTATCAGGTTTTTCACCCCATGTCTACTATC
CCATTTAGAAAGAACTATGTGTTCAAAAACTGGGCCGGTCGACCTGCAGCGTACGAAGCTTCAGCTGGCG
GCCGCGTTCTATAGTGTCACCTAAATCGTATGTGTATGATACATAAGGTTATGTATTAATTGTAGCCGCG
TTCTAACGACAATATGTCCATATGGTGCACTCTCAGTACAATCTGCTCTGATGCCGCATAGTTAAGCCAG
CCCCGACACCCGCC
