>Addgene plasmid #50649 | pHIS3p:yomWasabi-Tub1+3'UTR::TRP1 | addgene partial sequence | sequence record 76880 | T7 5'-TAATACGACTCACTATAGGG-3'
GGCCACTAGTTAACTATGCGGCATCAGAGCAGATTGTACTGAGAGTGCACCATAGATCACGACATTACTA
TATATATAATATAGGAAGCATTTAATAGAACAGCATCGTAATATATGTGTACTTTGCAGTTATGACGCCA
GATGGCAGTAGTGGAAGATATTCTTTATTGAAAAATAGCTTGTCACCTTACGTACAATCTTGATCCGGAG
CTTTTCTTTTTTTGCCGATTAAGAATTAATTCGGTCGAAAAAAGAAAAGGAGAGGGCCAAGAGGGAGGGC
ATTGGTGACTATTGAGCACGTGAGTATACGTGATTAAGCACACAAAGGCAGCTTGGAGTATGTCTGTTAT
TAATTTCACAGGTAGTTCTGGTCCATTGGTGAAAGTTTGCGGCTTGCAGAGCACAGAGGCCGCAGAATGT
GCTCTAGATTCCGATGCTGACTTGCTGGGTATTATATGTGTGCCCAATAGAAAGAGAACAATTGACCCGG
TTATTGCAAGGAAAATTTCAAGTCTTGTAAAAGCATATAAAAATAGTTCAGGCACTCCGAAATACTTGGT
TGGCGTGTTTCGTAATCAACCTAAGGAGGATGTTTTGGCTCTGGTCAATGATTACGGCATTGATATCGTC
CAACTGCATGGAGATGAGTCGTGGCAAGAATACCAAGAGTTCCTCGGTTTGCCAGTTATTAAAAGACTCG
TATTTCCAAAAGACTGCAACATACTACTCAGTGCAGCTTCACAGAAACCTCATTCGTTTATTCCCTTGTT
TGATTCAGAAGCAGGTGGGACAGGTGAACTTTTGGATTGGAACTCGATTTCTGACTGGGTTGGAAGGCAA
GAGAGCCCCGAAAGCTTACATTTTATGTTAGCTGGTGGACTGACGCCAGAAAATGTTGGTGATGCGCTTA
GATTAAATGGCGTTATTGGTGTTGATGTAAGCGG
