>Addgene plasmid #50649 | pHIS3p:yomWasabi-Tub1+3'UTR::TRP1 | addgene partial sequence | sequence record 77641 | yTUB1-R 5'-TTGCGTTGAAGTTAGTAATGAAAGA-3'
GATCTAGCCTGGACGGGCAAATCGAACATACCATTAATACTAATAACTTCTCTCATGGATCCTTTGTACA
ATTCATCCATTCCATCTGTAGAATTTCTGGCAACTGCTATTTCATAAACAGTGACCTTATTGTAATCTTT
GTCGTGGTTTAGAATTTCTATACGATGATCCACAAAATGATAATCAGGAAGTTTTACAGCCTTTTTGGCT
CTGTAGATTGTTTTGAAATCAACTCTATGATGGCCACCACCTTCAAGTAGCAACTTCATTTTAACATCAC
CTTTTAAGACTCCATCTCTCACGTACATCCTTTCTGTAGAAGCATCCCATCCAGTAGTTTCCTTTTGCAT
CACTGGACCATTTGGTGGGAAGTTTTCGCCCTTGAGGTGAATCTCGTAGATGAATGAATCCTCTTCCATA
GAAATGTCAGATTTGACCTTGACAATGCCCTTATCTTCAAACGTCATTGTTCTCTCCCATGAATAACCTT
CAGGAAAGGATTGTTTGAAGTAATTTGGTATATCGTCAGGGTACTTGGTAAAAGCTCTGTTGCCGTATGA
AAATGCAGTTGTTAAGATGTCATAGCTGAATGGTAATGGTGCACCTTCCTTAACCTCCAAATTGATAGTG
TTGGTTCCGTCGTAAGGTTTCCCCTCTCCTTCACCTTCAATAACAAACGCGTGGCCATTAACGTTACCTT
CCATTTTCAGTTTGATCTTCATGTCTGGTTTGATTACCCCCATAGTTGTCTCTTCACCTTTACTTACCAT
CTCGAGCTTTGCCTTCGTTTATCTTGCCTGCTCATTTTTTAGTATATTCTTCGAAGAAATCACATTACTT
TATATAATGTATAATTCATTATGTGATAATGCC
