>Addgene plasmid #50649 | pHIS3p:yomWasabi-Tub1+3'UTR::TRP1 | addgene partial sequence | sequence record 77824 | SP6 5'-ATTTAGGTGACACTATAG-3'
CTTCGTACGCTGCAGGTCGACCGGCCCAGTTTTTGAACACATAGTTCTTTCTAAATGGGATAGTAGACAT
GGGGTGAAAAACCTGATAATATCGGTAACTTTAATTTTACGGGTTCTTGTTTTACCTTCTAATGAATTTT
AAGTTTTGAAAAGCAGAAAATCAGATATTGAAACTATAGATCTGCTTACCTTGAAGTTCACTATTTTTGG
AATTCTCCTTGCTAATAGTTACTTCTACTCTTGCTTTGTCCTGGATATCAATGGAAGATGTCCTCATTTC
CATTTTTTTTTTCAATTCGACGGCAAGGCGGGAGAAAAGGAACTAGGGATACAAAAATGCAATTACTAAT
GAAATCCGTGAAATAATCATGGAAATGGGTGATGTAAGAATCTGATGAAACAAGTACAAATGTCTTTGGC
CCATCAACTACGATGAGACTTACTAAGCTTTCATCAAATGCAGGTTAGAGAAGGAGAATGGTTTTTTTTT
TTATTTTTTGTACATAGATATTAGAGAAATATAATAAGTAGATTATAGATAAGATATCACCAAAGAGATA
TAACAGTAGGGGGAATTTTTTTTTTTACAATATACTTGAAATATAGAAAGGATAAGGAGGTTGGGGGCGA
GAGTGAACCTTAAAATTCCTCTTCCTCAGCGTATGAGTCGGCACCCACTTCGATGTAATCTCTTTCTAAA
GCAGCCAAATCTTCTCTAGCTTCGGTGAATTCACCTTCTTCCATACCTTCACCGACATACCAGTGGACGA
AAGCACGTTTGGCATACATTAAATCGAATTTTCTATCGATTCTCTTCCAAGCCTCAGCAATGGATGTGGT
ATTTGACAACATACAGACGGCCCTATCCACAGTGGCCAATTGTGAGTTTGGTGTGGCAGTTGGAGGTTCG
TAGCAAATACCGATCTTGAAACCAGTTGGACA
